>Addgene plasmid #186608 | Rtn2b-R60f-BFP | addgene full sequence | sequence record 369206 | Addgene NGS Result
CGTTACATAACTTACGGTAAATGGCCCGCCTGGCTGACCGCCCAACGACCCCCGCCCATTGACGTCAATA
ATGACGTATGTTCCCATAGTAACGCCAATAGGGACTTTCCATTGACGTCAATGGGTGGAGTATTTACGGT
AAACTGCCCACTTGGCAGTACATCAAGTGTATCATATGCCAAGTACGCCCCCTATTGACGTCAATGACGG
TAAATGGCCCGCCTGGCATTATGCCCAGTACATGACCTTATGGGACTTTCCTACTTGGCAGTACATCTAC
GTATTAGTCATCGCTATTACCATGGTGATGCGGTTTTGGCAGTACATCAATGGGCGTGGATAGCGGTTTG
ACTCACGGGGATTTCCAAGTCTCCACCCCATTGACGTCAATGGGAGTTTGTTTTGGCACCAAAATCAACG
GGACTTTCCAAAATGTCGTAACAACTCCGCCCCATTGACGCAAATGGGCGGTAGGCGTGTACGGTGGGAG
GTCTATATAAGCAGAGCTGGTTTAGTGAACCGTCAGATCCGCTAGCGCTACCGGACTCAGATCTCGAGAT
GGGGCAGGTCCTGCCGGTCTTCGCCCACTGCAAAGAAGCTCCGTCTACAGCCTCCTCAACTCCTGATTCC
ACAGAAGGAGGGAACGACGACTCTGATTTTCGAGAGCTGCACACAGCCCGGGAATTCTCAGAGGAGGACG
AGGAGGAGACCACGTCGCAGGACTGGGGCACCCCCCCGGGAGCTGACCTTCTCCTACATCGCCTTGCACC
GGTCATGAGCGAGCTGATTAAGGAGAACATGCACATGAAGCTGTACATGGAGGGCACCGTGGACAACCAT
CACTTCAAGTGCACATCCGAGGGCGAAGGCAAGCCCTACGAGGGCACCCAGACCATGAGAATCAAGGTGG
TCGAGGGCGGCCCTCTCCCCTTCGCCTTCGACATCCTGGCTACTAGCTTCCTCTACGGCAGCAAGACCTT
CATCAACCACACCCAGGGCATCCCCGACTTCTTCAAGCAGTCCTTCCCTGAGGGCTTCACATGGGAGAGA
GTCACCACATACGAAGACGGGGGCGTGCTGACCGCTACCCAGGACACCAGCCTCCAGGACGGCTGCCTCA
TCTACAACGTCAAGATCAGAGGGGTGAACTTCACATCCAACGGCCCTGTGATGCAGAAGAAAACACTCGG
CTGGGAGGCCTTCACCGAGACGCTGTACCCCGCTGACGGCGGCCTGGAAGGCAGAAACGACATGGCCCTG
AAGCTCGTGGGCGGGAGCCATCTGATCGCAAACATCAAGACCACATATAGATCCAAGAAACCCGCTAAGA
ACCTCAAGATGCCTGGCGTCTACTATGTGGACTACAGACTGGAAAGAATCAAGGAGGCCAACAACGAGAC
CTACGTCGAGCAGCACGAGGTGGCAGTGGCCAGATACTGCGACCTCCCTAGCAAACTGGGGCACAAGCTT
AATTGAGCGGCCGCGACTCTAGATCATAATCAGCCATACCACATTTGTAGAGGTTTTACTTGCTTTAAAA
AACCTCCCACACCTCCCCCTGAACCTGAAACATAAAATGAATGCAATTGTTGTTGTTAACTTGTTTATTG
CAGCTTATAATGGTTACAAATAAAGCAATAGCATCACAAATTTCACAAATAAAGCATTTTTTTCACTGCA
TTCTAGTTGTGGTTTGTCCAAACTCATCAATGTATCTTAAGGCGTAAATTGTAAGCGTTAATATTTTGTT
AAAATTCGCGTTAAATTTTTGTTAAATCAGCTCATTTTTTAACCAATAGGCCGAAATCGGCAAAATCCCT
TATAAATCAAAAGAATAGACCGAGATAGGGT
[37 nt withheld, positions 1852-1888]
AAAGAACGTGGACTCCAACGTCAAAGG
[49 nt withheld, positions 1916-1964]
T
[91 nt withheld, positions 1966-2056]
G
[124 nt withheld, positions 2058-2181]
CAGGTGGCACTTTTCGGGGAAATGTGCGCGGAACCCCTATTTGTTTATTTTTCTAAATACATTCAAATAT
GTATCCGCTCATGAGACAATAACCCTGATAAATGCTTCAATAATATTGAAAAAGGAAGAGTCCTGAGGCG
GAAAGAACCAGCTGTGGAATGTGTGTCAGTTAGGGTGTGGAAAGTCCCCAGGCTCCCCAGCAGGCAGAAG
TATGCAAAGCATGCATCTCAATTAGTCAGCAACCAGGTGTGGAAAGTCCCCAGGCTCCCCAGCAGGCAGA
AGTATGCAAAGCATGCATCTCAATTAGTCAGCAACCATAGTCCCGCCCCTAACTCCGCCCATCCCGCCCC
TAACTCCGCCCAGTTCCGCCCATTCTCCGCCCCATGGCTGACTAATTTTTTTTATTTATGCAGAGGCCGA
GGCCGCCTCGGCCTCTGAGCTATTCCAGAAGTAGTGAGGAGGCTTTTTTGGAGGCCTAGGCTTTTGCAAA
GATCGATCAAGAGACAGGATGAGGATCGTTTCGCATGATTGAACAAGATGGATTGCACGCAGGTTCTCCG
GCCGCTTGGGTGGAGAGGCTATTCGGCTATGACTGGGCACAACAGACAATCGGCTGCTCTGATGCCGCCG
TGTTCCGGCTGTCAGCGCAGGGGCGCCCGGTTCTTTTTGTCAAGACCGACCTGTCCGGTGCCCTGAATGA
ACTGCAAGACGAGGCAGCGCGGCTATCGTGGCTGGCCACGACGGGCGTTCCTTGCGCAGCTGTGCTCGAC
GTTGTCACTGAAGCGGGAAGGGACTGGCTGCTATTGGGCGAAGTGCCGGGGCAGGATCTCCTGTCATCTC
ACCTTGCTCCTGCCGAGAAAGTATCCATCATGGCTGATGCAATGCGGCGGCTGCATACGCTTGATCCGGC
TACCTGCCCATTCGACCACCAAGCGAAACATCGCATCGAGCGAGCACGTACTCGGATGGAAGCCGGTCTT
GTCGATCAGGATGATCTGGACGAAGAGCATCAGGGGCTCGCGCCAGCCGAACTGTTCGCCAGGCTCAAGG
CGAGCATGCCCGACGGCGAGGATCTCGTCGTGACCCATGGCGATGCCTGCTTGCCGAATATCATGGTGGA
AAATGGCCGCTTTTCTGGATTCATCGACTGTGGCCGGCTGGGTGTGGCGGACCGCTATCAGGACATAGCG
TTGGCTACCCGTGATATTGCTGAAGAGCTTGGCGGCGAATGGGCTGACCGCTTCCTCGTGCTTTACGGTA
TCGCCGCTCCCGATTCGCAGCGCATCGCCTTCTATCGCCTTCTTGACGAGTTCTTCTGAGCGGGACTCTG
GGGTTCGAAATGACCGACCAAGCGACGCCCAACCTGCCATCACGAGATTTCGATTCCACCGCCGCCTTCT
ATGAAAGGTTGGGCTTCGGAATCGTTTTCCGGGACGCCGGCTGGATGATCCTCCAGCGCGGGGATCTCAT
GCTGGAGTTCTTCGCCCACCCTAGGGGGAGGCTAACTGAAACACGGAAGGAGACAATACCGGAAGGAACC
CGCGCTATGACGGCAATAAAAAGACAGAATAAAACGCACGGTGTTGGGTCGTTTGTTCATAAACGCGGGG
TTCGGTCCCAGGGCTGGCACTCTGTCGATACCCCACCGAGACCCCATTGGGGCCAATACGCCCGCGTTTC
TTCCTTTTCCCCACCCCACCCCCCAAGTTCGGGTGAAGGCCCAGGGCTCGCAGCCAACGTCGGGGCGGCA
GGCCCTGCCATAGCCTCAGGTTACTCATATATACTTTAGATTGATTTAAAACTTCATTTTTAATTTAAAA
GGATCTAGGTGAAGATCCTTTTTGATAATCTCATGACCAAAATCCCTTAACGTGAGTTTTCGTTCCACTG
AGCGTCAGACCCCGTAGAAAAGATCAAAGGATCTTCTTGAGATCCTTTTTTTCTGCGCGTAATCTGCTGC
TTGCAAACAAAAAAACCACCGCTACCAGCGGTGGTTTGTTTGCCGGATCAAGAGCTACCAACTCTTTTTC
CGAAGGTAACTGGCTTCAGCAGAGCGCAGATACCAAATACTGTTCTTCTAGTGTAGCCGTAGTTAGGCCA
CCACTTCAAGAACTCTGTAGCACCGCCTACATACCTCGCTCTGCTAATCCTGTTACCAGTGGCTGCTGCC
AGTGGCGATAAGTCGTGTCTTACCGGGTTGGACTCAAGACGATAGTTACCGGATAAGGCGCAGCGGTCGG
GCTGAACGGGGGGTTCGTGCACACAGCCCAGCTTGGAGCGAACGACCTACACCGAACTGAGATACCTACA
GCGTGAGCTATGAGAAAGCGCCACGCTTCCCGAAGGGAGAAAGGCGGACAGGTATCCGGTAAGCGGCAGG
GTCGGAACAGGAGAGCGCACGAGGGAGCTTCCAGGGGGAAACGCCTGGTATCTTTATAGTCCTGTCGGGT
TTCGCCACCTCTGACTTGAGCGTCGATTTTTGTGATGCTCGTCAGGGGGGCGGAGCCTATGGAAAAACGC
CAGCAACGCGGCCTTTTTACGGTTCCTGGCCTTTTGCTGGCCTTTTGCTCACATGTTCTTTCCTGCGTTA
TCCCCTGATTCTGTGGATAACCGTATTACCGCCATGCATTAGTTATTAATAGTAATCAATTACGGGGTCA
TTAGTTCATAGCCCATATATGGAGTTCCG
Features (pLannotate 1.2.2; 16 found; start..end, strand, type, name):
      1..304     +  enhancer       CMV enhancer: human cytomegalovirus immediate early enhancer
    305..508     +  promoter       CMV promoter: human cytomegalovirus (CMV) immediate early promoter
    531..558     +  misc_feature   MCS (fragment): multiple cloning site
    559..735     +  CDS            Rtn2 (fragment): RTN2_RAT - Also known as Nspl1 From Rattus norvegicus (Rat).
    775..1473    +  CDS            TagBFP: TagBFP is a basic (constitutively fluorescent) blue fluorescent protein published in 2008, derived from Entacmaea quadricolor. It is reported to be a very rapidly-maturing monomer with very low acid sensitivity.
   1492..1575    +  CDS            large T antigen (fragment): large T antigen from SV40 (simian virus 40)
   1598..1719    +  polyA_signal   SV40 poly(A) signal: SV40 polyadenylation signal
   1753..2181    -  rep_origin     f1 ori (sequence partly withheld): f1 bacteriophage origin of replication; arrow indicates direction of (+) strand synthesis
   2208..2312    +  promoter       AmpR promoter: bla
   2314..2671    +  promoter       SV40 promoter: SV40 enhancer and early promoter
   2706..3500    +  CDS            NeoR/KanR: aminoglycoside phosphotransferase from Tn5; aph(3')-II (or nptII); confers resistance to neomycin, kanamycin, and G418 (Geneticin®)
   3521..3673    +  CDS            ble (fragment): BLE_KLEPN - Experimental evidence at protein level: Swiss-Prot protein existence level 1. Binding protein with a strong affinity to the bleomycin family of antibiotics. Binds to CL990; an antimitotic-antibiotic compound. From Klebsiella pneumoniae.
   3732..3779    +  polyA_signal   HSV TK poly(A) signal: herpes simplex virus thymidine kinase polyadenylation signal (Cole and Stacy, 1985)
   3870..3886    -  polyA_signal   bGH poly(A) signal (fragment): bovine growth hormone polyadenylation signal
   4108..4696    +  rep_origin     ori: high-copy-number ColE1/pMB1/pBR322/pUC origin of replication
   4811..4870    +  enhancer       CMV enhancer (fragment): human cytomegalovirus immediate early enhancer
