[The description below was written by a language model from this plasmid's Addgene catalogue record and pLannotate feature annotations shown in this document.]
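Description:
Rtn2b-R60f-BFP is a 4,870 bp mammalian expression plasmid built on the BFP-N1 backbone, an N1-style vector in which an inserted coding sequence is placed upstream of, and fused in frame to, a blue fluorescent protein. It is maintained in E. coli through a high-copy ColE1/pUC-type origin and selected with kanamycin. The resistance gene is the Tn5 aminoglycoside phosphotransferase (NeoR/KanR), which sits behind both a bacterial (bla) promoter and the SV40 enhancer/early promoter and is followed by an HSV TK polyadenylation signal. The same cassette can therefore also support G418 selection in mammalian cells. An f1 origin is also present. Short annotated fragments of ble, bGH poly(A) and SV40 large T antigen appear to be backbone remnants rather than functional units.

The payload is a 207 bp fragment of human Reticulon 2 (RTN2, isoform Rtn2b) carrying the disease-associated single-base insertion c.178insC. This insertion produces a frameshift at arginine 60 (R60f), leaving only the N-terminal portion of the protein intact. The fragment was cloned between XhoI and AgeI and is driven by the CMV immediate-early enhancer and promoter. It carries a C-terminal TagBFP fusion, and the transcript is terminated by the SV40 poly(A) signal. The automated annotation labels the insert as a rat Rtn2 fragment, which most likely reflects homology matching, since the catalogue entry gives the species as human. RTN2 is also known as SPG12, a hereditary spastic paraplegia locus. The construct is intended for expressing and visualising this mutant reticulon by blue fluorescence in mammalian cells, and the associated work concerns endoplasmic reticulum morphology in developing axons.
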