Addgene plasmid #186608: Rtn2b-R60f-BFP
Purpose: Encodes human Reticulon 2 disease mutant R60f fused to BFP
Depositing lab: Gia Voeltz. Depositing organization: University of Colorado, Boulder. Publication: The ER ladder is a unique morphological feature of developing mammalian axons. Zamponi E, Meehl JB, Voeltz GK. Dev Cell. 2022 Jun 6;57(11):1369-1382.e6. doi: 10.1016/j.devcel.2022.05.002. Epub 2022 May 23. PubMed 35609616.
Backbone
  Vector backbone: BFP-N1
  Total vector size (bp): 4870
  Vector type: Mammalian Expression
Growth in bacteria
  Bacterial resistance: Kanamycin, 50 μg/mL
  Growth temperature: 37°C
  Growth strain: DH5alpha
  Copy number: Unknown
Gene/Insert
  Gene/Insert name: Human Reticulon 2 mutant R60f (alt name: Rtn2b-R60f)
  Species: H. sapiens (human)
  Insert size (bp): 207
  Mutation: c.178insC (R60f)
  GenBank ID: NM_206900.3
  Entrez Gene: RTN2 (a.k.a. NSP2, NSPL1, NSPLI, SPG12)
  Promoter: CMV
  Tag / fusion protein: BFP (C terminal on backbone)
  Cloning method: Restriction Enzyme; 5′ cloning site XhoI (not destroyed); 3′ cloning site AgeI (not destroyed)
  Sequencing primers: 5′ aatgggcggtaggcgtgta; 3′ cctcggatgtgcacttgaag
Terms and licenses: Academic/Nonprofit Terms; Industry Terms: Not Available to Industry
How to cite: Rtn2b-R60f-BFP was a gift from Gia Voeltz (Addgene plasmid # 186608 ; http://n2t.net/addgene:186608 ; RRID:Addgene_186608)
